Addgene plasmid #128508: pPHAGE-C20orf24- C20orf24-3’UTR-WT
Purpose: Lentiviral constitutive expression of C20orf24 under control of its native WT 3'UTR of human C20orf24.
Depositing lab: Mohan Babu. Depositing organization: University of Regina. Publication: Rewiring of the Human Mitochondrial Interactome during Neuronal Reprogramming Reveals Regulators of the Respirasome and Neurogenesis. Moutaoufik MT, Malty R, Amin S, Zhang Q, Phanse S, Gagarinova A, Zilocchi M, Hoell L, Minic Z, Gagarinova M, Aoki H, Stockwell J, Jessulat M, Goebels F, Broderick K, Scott NE, Vlasblom J, Musso G, Prasad B, Lamantea E, Garavaglia B, Rajput A, Murayama K, Okazaki Y, Foster LJ, Bader GD, Cayabyab FS, Babu M. iScience. 2019 Sep 4;19:1114-1132. doi: 10.1016/j.isci.2019.08.057. PubMed 31536960.
Backbone
  Vector backbone: pPHAGE C-TAP
  Backbone size w/o insert (bp): 10056
  Total vector size (bp): 8758
  Modifications to backbone: Added WT 3'UTR of C20orf24 downstream from C20orf24 CDS
  Vector type: Mammalian Expression, Lentiviral
  Selectable markers: Puromycin
Growth in bacteria
  Bacterial resistance: Ampicillin, 100 μg/mL
  Growth temperature: 30°C
  Growth strain: NEB Stable
  Copy number: High Copy
Gene/Insert
  Gene/Insert name: RAB5IF
  Species: H. sapiens (human)
  GenBank ID: NM_018840.5
  Entrez Gene: RAB5IF (a.k.a. C20orf24, CFSMR2, OPTI, PNAS-11, RCAF1, RIP5)
  Tag / fusion protein: FLAG and HA tags (C terminal on insert)
Terms and licenses: Academic/Nonprofit Terms; Industry Terms: Not Available to Industry
Depositor comments: Please note: Plasmid contains a P136L mutation in C20orf24 compared to the NCBI reference squence NP_001186463.1. This mutation is not known to affect plasmid function.
How to cite: pPHAGE-C20orf24- C20orf24-3’UTR-WT was a gift from Mohan Babu (Addgene plasmid # 128508 ; http://n2t.net/addgene:128508 ; RRID:Addgene_128508)
