[The description below was written by a language model from this plasmid's Addgene catalogue record and pLannotate feature annotations shown in this document.]
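Description:
pPHAGE-C20orf24-C20orf24-3'UTR-WT is an HIV-1-based lentiviral mammalian expression plasmid of about 8.8 kb, built on the pPHAGE C-TAP backbone. It provides constitutive expression of human C20orf24 (current gene symbol RAB5IF) followed by its own wild-type 3'UTR. It is propagated in E. coli through a high-copy ColE1/pUC-type origin with ampicillin resistance (AmpR), and the record specifies a recombination-stabilising strain, as is usual for plasmids carrying LTR repeats. The viral framework comprises a truncated 5' LTR, the Ψ packaging signal with a partial gag region, the RRE for Rev-dependent nuclear export, the cPPT/CTS, and a ΔU3 self-inactivating 3' LTR. The transfer genome can therefore be packaged when helper functions are supplied in trans, and it integrates without active LTR promoter activity.

Between the LTRs, the CMV enhancer and promoter drive the RAB5IF coding sequence. This sequence is flanked by attB1 and attB2 sites, indicating that it was introduced by Gateway recombination. It is followed by C-terminal FLAG and HA tags according to the catalogue entry, although the feature table annotates only a FLAG fragment. An unannotated stretch between the tag and the IRES is where the added native 3'UTR would be expected to lie, but the table does not label it. Downstream, an EMCV IRES links expression of puromycin N-acetyltransferase to the same transcript, allowing selection of transduced cells, and a WPRE enhances transcript expression. The depositor notes a P136L difference from the reference protein that is not known to affect function. The "WT" label implies use for examining 3'UTR-dependent regulation of C20orf24, but the record does not detail the comparison constructs.
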