Features (pLannotate 1.2.2; 29 found; start..end, strand, type, name):
    488..542     +  CDS            lacI (fragment): lac repressor; lacI; The lac repressor binds to the lac operator to inhibit transcription in E. coli. This inhibition can be relieved by adding lactose or isopropyl-β-D-thiogalactopyranoside (IPTG).
    548..641     +  rep_origin     SV40 ori (fragment): SV40 origin of replication
    666..703     +  CDS            lacI (fragment): lac repressor; lacI; The lac repressor binds to the lac operator to inhibit transcription in E. coli. This inhibition can be relieved by adding lactose or isopropyl-β-D-thiogalactopyranoside (IPTG).
    716..737     +  protein_bind   CAP binding site: CAP binding activates transcription in the presence of cAMP. E. coli catabolite activator protein
    752..782     +  promoter       lac promoter: promoter for the E. coli lac operon
    790..806     +  protein_bind   lac operator: The lac repressor binds to the lac operator to inhibit transcription in E. coli. This inhibition can be relieved by adding lactose or isopropyl-β-D-thiogalactopyranoside (IPTG). lac repressor encoded by lacI
    840..923     +  polyA_signal   SV40 poly(A) signal (fragment): SV40 polyadenylation signal
   1090..1419    +  CDS            nef (fragment): NEF_HV1BR - Experimental evidence at protein level: Swiss-Prot protein existence level 1. Extracellular Nef protein targets CD4(+) T-lymphocytes for apoptosis by interacting with CXCR4 surface receptors (PubMed:14990729). From Human immunodeficiency virus type 1 group M subtype B (isolate BRU/LAI) (HIV-1).
   1467..1724    +  LTR            5' LTR (truncated): truncated 5' long terminal repeat (LTR) from HIV-1
   1771..1896    +  misc_feature   HIV-1 Ψ: packaging signal of human immunodeficiency virus type 1
   1880..2218    +  CDS            HIV-1 gag (fragment): gag protein from human immunodeficiency virus 1; gag
   2393..2626    +  misc_feature   RRE: The Rev response element (RRE) of HIV-1 allows for Rev-dependent mRNA export from the nucleus to the cytoplasm.
   3003..3103    +  CDS            Rev (fragment): human immunodeficiency virus 1 (HIV-1) Rev protein; rev; enhances nuclear export of unspliced and incompletely spliced viral mRNAs
   3152..3269    +  misc_feature   cPPT/CTS: central polypurine tract and central termination sequence of HIV-1
   3321..3624    +  enhancer       CMV enhancer: human cytomegalovirus immediate early enhancer
   3625..3828    +  promoter       CMV promoter: human cytomegalovirus (CMV) immediate early promoter
   3924..3942    +  promoter       T7 promoter: promoter for bacteriophage T7 RNA polymerase
   3973..3990    +  protein_bind   attB1 (fragment): mutant version of attB; core recombination site for the Gateway® BP reaction BP Clonase™
   3996..4406    +  CDS            RAB5IF: RCAF1_HUMAN - Also known as C20orf24 From Homo sapiens (Human).
   4409..4432    -  protein_bind   attB2: mutant version of attB; recombination site for the Gateway® BP reaction BP Clonase™
   4467..4487    +  CDS            FLAG (fragment): FLAG® epitope tag, followed by an enterokinase cleavage site
   5147..5609    +  misc_feature   IRES: internal ribosome entry site (IRES) of the encephalomyocarditis virus (EMCV)
   5623..6222    +  CDS            PuroR: puromycin N-acetyltransferase; pac from Streptomyces alboniger; confers resistance to puromycin
   6239..6827    +  misc_feature   WPRE: woodchuck hepatitis virus posttranscriptional regulatory element
   6835..6900    +  CDS            nef (fragment): NEF_HV1Z2 - Experimental evidence at protein level: Swiss-Prot protein existence level 1. Extracellular Nef protein targets CD4(+) T-lymphocytes for apoptosis by interacting with CXCR4 surface receptors. From Human immunodeficiency virus type 1 group M subtype D (isolate Z2/CDC-Z34) (HIV-1).
   6902..7135    +  LTR            3' LTR (ΔU3): self-inactivating 3' long terminal repeat (LTR) from HIV-1
   7340..7444    +  promoter       AmpR promoter: bla
   7445..8305    +  CDS            AmpR: β-lactamase; bla; confers resistance to ampicillin, carbenicillin, and related antibiotics
   8476..305     +  rep_origin     ori (across the origin): high-copy-number ColE1/pMB1/pBR322/pUC origin of replication
>Addgene plasmid #128508 | pPHAGE-C20orf24- C20orf24-3’UTR-WT | addgene full sequence | sequence record 256204 | Addgene NGS Result
GATAGTTACCGGATAAGGCGCAGCGGTCGGGCTGAACGGGGGGTTCGTGCACACAGCCCAGCTTGGAGCG
AACGACCTACACCGAACTGAGATACCTACAGCGTGAGCTATGAGAAAGCGCCACGCTTCCCGAAGGGAGA
AAGGCGGACAGGTATCCGGTAAGCGGCAGGGTCGGAACAGGAGAGCGCACGAGGGAGCTTCCAGGGGGAA
ACGCCTGGTATCTTTATAGTCCTGTCGGGTTTCGCCACCTCTGACTTGAGCGTCGATTTTTGTGATGCTC
GTCAGGGGGGCGGAGCCTATGGAAAAACGCCAGCAACGCGGCCTTTTTACGGTTCCTGGCCTTTTGCTGG
CCTTTTGCTCACATGTTCTTTCCTGCGTTATCCCCTGATTCTGTGGATAACCGTATTACCGCCTTTGAGT
GAGCTGATACCGCTCGCCGCAGCCGAACGACCGAGCGCAGCGAGTCAGTGAGCGAGGAAGCGGAAGAGCG
CCCAATACGCAAACCGCCTCTCCCCGCGCGTTGGCCGATTCATTAATGCAGCAAGCTCATGGCTGACTAA
TTTTTTTTATTTATGCAGAGGCCGAGGCCGCCTCGGCCTCTGAGCTATTCCAGAAGTAGTGAGGAGGCTT
TTTTGGAGGCCTAGGCTTTTGCAAAAAGCTCCCCGTGGCACGACAGGTTTCCCGACTGGAAAGCGGGCAG
TGAGCGCAACGCAATTAATGTGAGTTAGCTCACTCATTAGGCACCCCAGGCTTTACACTTTATGCTTCCG
GCTCGTATGTTGTGTGGAATTGTGAGCGGATAACAATTTCACACAGGAAACAGCTATGACATGATTACGA
ATTTCACAAATAAAGCATTTTTTTCACTGCATTCTAGTTGTGGTTTGTCCAAACTCATCAATGTATCTTA
TCATGTCTGGATCAACTGGATAACTCAAGCTAACCAAAATCATCCCAAACTTCCCACCCCATACCCTATT
ACCACTGCCAATTACCTGTGGTTTCATTTACTCTAAACCTGTGATTCCTCTGAATTATTTTCATTTTAAA
GAAATTGTATTTGTTAAATATGTACTACAAACTTAGTAGTTGGAAGGGCTAATTCACTCCCAAAGAAGAC
AAGATATCCTTGATCTGTGGATCTACCACACACAAGGCTACTTCCCTGATTAGCAGAACTACACACCAGG
GCCAGGGGTCAGATATCCACTGACCTTTGGATGGTGCTACAAGCTAGTACCAGTTGAGCCAGATAAGGTA
GAAGAGGCCAATAAAGGAGAGAACACCAGCTTGTTACACCCTGTGAGCCTGCATGGGATGGATGACCCGG
AGAGAGAAGTGTTAGAGTGGAGGTTTGACAGCCGCCTAGCATTTCATCACGTGGCCCGAGAGCTGCATCC
GGAGTACTTCAAGAACTGCTGATATCGAGCTTGCTACAAGGGACTTTCCGCTGGGGACTTTCCAGGGAGG
CGTGGCCTGGGCGGGACTGGGGAGTGGCGAGCCCTCAGATCCTGCATATAAGCAGCTGCTTTTTGCCTGT
ACTGGGTCTCTCTGGTTAGACCAGATCTGAGCCTGGGAGCTCTCTGGCTAACTAGGGAACCCACTGCTTA
AGCCTCAATAAAGCTTGCCTTGAGTGCTTCAAGTAGTGTGTGCCCGTCTGTTGTGTGACTCTGGTAACTA
GAGATCCCTCAGACCCTTTTAGTCAGTGTGGAAAATCTCTAGCAGTGGCGCCCGAACAGGGACTTGAAAG
CGAAAGGGAAACCAGAGGAGCTCTCTCGACGCAGGACTCGGCTTGCTGAAGCGCGCACGGCAAGAGGCGA
GGGGCGGCGACTGGTGAGTACGCCAAAAATTTTGACTAGCGGAGGCTAGAAGGAGAGAGATGGGTGCGAG
AGCGTCAGTATTAAGCGGGGGAGAATTAGATCGCGATGGGAAAAAATTCGGTTAAGGCCAGGGGGAAAGA
AAAAATATAAATTAAAACATATAGTATGGGCAAGCAGGGAGCTAGAACGATTCGCAGTTAATCCTGGCCT
GTTAGAAACATCAGAAGGCTGTAGACAAATACTGGGACAGCTACAACCATCCCTTCAGACAGGATCAGAA
GAACTTAGATCATTATATAATACAGTAGCAACCCTCTATTGTGTGCATCAAAGGATAGAGATAAAAGACA
CCAAGGAAGCTTTAGACAAGATAGAGGAAGAGCAAAACAAAAGTAAGACCACCGCACAGCAAGCGGCCGG
CCGCTGATCTTCAGACCTGGAGGAGGAGATATGAGGGACAATTGGAGAAGTGAATTATATAAATATAAAG
TAGTAAAAATTGAACCATTAGGAGTAGCACCCACCAAGGCAAAGAGAAGAGTGGTGCAGAGAGAAAAAAG
AGCAGTGGGAATAGGAGCTTTGTTCCTTGGGTTCTTGGGAGCAGCAGGAAGCACTATGGGCGCAGCGTCA
ATGACGCTGACGGTACAGGCCAGACAATTATTGTCTGGTATAGTGCAGCAGCAGAACAATTTGCTGAGGG
CTATTGAGGCGCAACAGCATCTGTTGCAACTCACAGTCTGGGGCATCAAGCAGCTCCAGGCAAGAATCCT
GGCTGTGGAAAGATACCTAAAGGATCAACAGCTCCTGGGGATTTGGGGTTGCTCTGGAAAACTCATTTGC
ACCACTGCTGTGCCTTGGAATGCTAGTTGGAGTAATAAATCTCTGGAACAGATTTGGAATCACACGACCT
GGATGGAGTGGGACAGAGAAATTAACAATTACACAAGCTTAATACACTCCTTAATTGAAGAATCGCAAAA
CCAGCAAGAAAAGAATGAACAAGAATTATTGGAATTAGATAAATGGGCAAGTTTGTGGAATTGGTTTAAC
ATAACAAATTGGCTGTGGTATATAAAATTATTCATAATGATAGTAGGAGGCTTGGTAGGTTTAAGAATAG
TTTTTGCTGTACTTTCTATAGTGAATAGAGTTAGGCAGGGATATTCACCATTATCGTTTCAGACCCACCT
CCCAACCCCGAGGGGACCCGACAGGCCCGAAGGAATAGAAGAAGAAGGTGGAGAGAGAGACAGAGACAGA
TCCATTCGATTAGTGAACGGATCTCGACGGTATCGCCGAATTAATTCACAAATGGCAGTATTCATCCACA
ATTTTAAAAGAAAAGGGGGGATTGGGGGGTACAGTGCAGGGGAAAGAATAGTAGACATAATAGCAACAGA
CATACAAACTAAAGAATTACAAAAACAAATTACAAAAATTCAAAATTTTCGGGTTTATTACAGGGACAGC
AGAGATCCAGTTTGGACTAGTGGAGTTCCGCGTTACATAACTTACGGTAAATGGCCCGCCTGGCTGACCG
CCCAACGACCCCCGCCCATTGACGTCAATAATGACGTATGTTCCCATAGTAACGCCAATAGGGACTTTCC
ATTGACGTCAATGGGTGGAGTATTTACGGTAAACTGCCCACTTGGCAGTACATCAAGTGTATCATATGCC
AAGTACGCCCCCTATTGACGTCAATGACGGTAAATGGCCCGCCTGGCATTATGCCCAGTACATGACCTTA
TGGGACTTTCCTACTTGGCAGTACATCTACGTATTAGTCATCGCTATTACCATGGTGATGCGGTTTTGGC
AGTACATCAATGGGCGTGGATAGCGGTTTGACTCACGGGGATTTCCAAGTCTCCACCCCATTGACGTCAA
TGGGAGTTTGTTTTGGCACCAAAATCAACGGGACTTTCCAAAATGTCGTAACAACTCCGCCCCATTGACG
CAAATGGGCGGTAGGCGTGTACGGTGGGAGGTCTATATAAGCAGAGCTCGTTTAGTGAACCGTCAGATCG
CCTGGAGACGCCATCCACGCTGTTTTGACCTCCATAGAAGACACCGGCGGCCGCAGATCTCTCGAGGTTG
ATCTAATACGACTCACTATAGGGAGACCCAAGCTGGCTAGTTAAGCTATCAACAAGTTTGTACAAAAAAG
TTGGCATGAGCGGCGGGCGGCGGAAGGAGGAGCCGCCTCAGCCGCAGCTGGCCAACGGGGCCCTCAAAGT
CTCCGTCTGGAGTAAGGTGCTGCGGAGCGACGCGGCCTGGGAGGATAAGGATGAATTTTTAGATGTGATC
TACTGGTTCCGACAGATCATTGCTGTGGTCCTGGGTGTCATTTGGGGAGTTTTGCCATTACGAGGGTTCT
TGGGAATAGCAGGATTCTGCCTGATCAATGCAGGAGTCCTGTACCTCTACTTCAGCAATTACCTACAGAT
TGATGAGGAAGAATATGGTGGCACGTGGGAGCTCACGAAGGAAGGGTTTATGACCTCTTTTGCCTTGTTC
ATGGTATGTGTAGCTGATAGTTTTACAACAGGTCATTTGGATCATCTTTTACACTGCCATCTATTATGCC
CAACTTTCTTGTACAAAGTGGTTGATCTAGAGGGCCCGCGGTTCGAACTCGAGGACTACAAGGACGACGA
TGACAAGTCGGCCGCTGGAGGATACCCCTACGACGTGCCCGACTACGCCTAGTGGTGTACAGCTCCCAAG
TGCTCCCTATCCAGTCCAAAGGACCCTCTTGATTACAGCACAGGAACTTGATCGTTGGGGAACCCCAGCC
CCTTGGAACTTGGAAGACCCGTGTTTCCTGGACCGCGAATCAGTGTGTTGGGCATCAGTGTTTTCTGCAA
GGGTTGTGACCTGAAACTTTTTAAAAACCACCCACCTTTGGGGAAGCATTTCTGAATTTATCCATCACCA
ACCATTTCTTCTTGGATACCATCAAGTAACAGCTATTATTTGCCAAGTGGAGCTGTCATTTAATTTGATG
CACCTCTGGATTCAGATGAAACATTAAATTGTCTTCCTCGATTCTCCATCGGGTGTAGAGTTTTTAAACT
ATCAATGGCATTTCAAGTCTTCTGAAACAGCATGGCTGTATGTGCGTGGTCCATAGCACAGTACATGCAG
CATCTAATAAGAGTTTCCATTGTAGAATGTTTTCACATACTTGAATAAATCAAATCTTTAATTGAGAAAA
TTCCGCCCCCCCCCCCTAACGTTACTGGCCGAAGCCGCTTGGAATAAGGCCGGTGTGCGTTTGTCTATAT
GTTATTTTCCACCATATTGCCGTCTTTTGGCAATGTGAGGGCCCGGAAACCTGGCCCTGTCTTCTTGACG
AGCATTCCTAGGGGTCTTTCCCCTCTCGCCAAAGGAATGCAAGGTCTGTTGAATGTCGTGAAGGAAGCAG
TTCCTCTGGAAGCTTCTTGAAGACAAACAACGTCTGTAGCGACCCTTTGCAGGCAGCGGAACCCCCCACC
TGGCGACAGGTGCCTCTGCGGCCAAAAGCCACGTGTATAAGATACACCTGCAAAGGCGGCACAACCCCAG
TGCCACGTTGTGAGTTGGATAGTTGTGGAAAGAGTCAAATGGCTCTCCTCAAGCGTATTCAACAAGGGGC
TGAAGGATGCCCAGAAGGTACCCCATTGTATGGGATCTGATCTGGGGCCTCGGTGCACATGCTTTACATG
TGTTTAGTCGAGGTTAAAAAAACGTCTAGGCCCCCCGAACCACGGGGACGTGGTTTTCCTTTGAAAAACA
CGATGATAATATGGCCACAACCATGACCGAGTACAAGCCCACGGTGCGCCTCGCCACCCGCGACGACGTC
CCCAGGGCCGTACGCACCCTCGCCGCCGCGTTCGCCGACTACCCCGCCACGCGCCACACCGTCGATCCGG
ACCGCCACATCGAGCGGGTCACCGAGCTGCAAGAACTCTTCCTCACGCGCGTCGGGCTCGACATCGGCAA
GGTGTGGGTCGCGGACGACGGCGCCGCGGTGGCGGTCTGGACCACGCCGGAGAGCGTCGAAGCGGGGGCG
GTGTTCGCCGAGATCGGCCCGCGCATGGCCGAGTTGAGCGGTTCCCGGCTGGCCGCGCAGCAACAGATGG
AAGGCCTCCTGGCGCCGCACCGGCCCAAGGAGCCCGCGTGGTTCCTGGCCACCGTCGGCGTCTCGCCCGA
CCACCAGGGCAAGGGTCTGGGCAGCGCCGTCGTGCTCCCCGGAGTGGAGGCGGCCGAGCGCGCCGGGGTG
CCCGCCTTCCTGGAGACCTCCGCGCCCCGCAACCTCCCCTTCTACGAGCGGCTCGGCTTCACCGTCACCG
CCGACGTCGAGGTGCCCGAAGGACCGCGCACCTGGTGCATGACCCGCAAGCCCGGTGCCTGATGCATCGA
TGGATCCTAATCAACCTCTGGATTACAAAATTTGTGAAAGATTGACTGGTATTCTTAACTATGTTGCTCC
TTTTACGCTATGTGGATACGCTGCTTTAATGCCTTTGTATCATGCTATTGCTTCCCGTATGGCTTTCATT
TTCTCCTCCTTGTATAAATCCTGGTTGCTGTCTCTTTATGAGGAGTTGTGGCCCGTTGTCAGGCAACGTG
GCGTGGTGTGCACTGTGTTTGCTGACGCAACCCCCACTGGTTGGGGCATTGCCACCACCTGTCAGCTCCT
TTCCGGGACTTTCGCTTTCCCCCTCCCTATTGCCACGGCGGAACTCATCGCCGCCTGCCTTGCCCGCTGC
TGGACAGGGGCTCGGCTGTTGGGCACTGACAATTCCGTGGTGTTGTCGGGGAAATCATCGTCCTTTCCTT
GGCTGCTCGCCTGTGTTGCCACCTGGATTCTGCGCGGGACGTCCTTCTGCTACGTCCCTTCGGCCCTCAA
TCCAGCGGACCTTCCTTCCCGCGGCCTGCTGCCGGCTCTGCGGCCTCTTCCGCGTCTTCGCCTTCGCCCT
CAGACGAGTCGGATCTCCCTTTGGGCCGCCTCCCCGCCTGAGATCCTTTAAGACCAATGACTTACAAGGC
AGCTGTAGATCTTAGCCACTTTTTAAAAGAAAAGGGGGGACTGGAAGGGCTAATTCACTCCCAACGAAGA
CAAGATCTGCTTTTTGCTTGTACTGGGTCTCTCTGGTTAGACCAGATCTGAGCCTGGGAGCTCTCTGGCT
AACTAGGGAACCCACTGCTTAAGCCTCAATAAAGCTTGCCTTGAGTGCTTCAAGTAGTGTGTGCCCGTCT
GTTGTGTGACTCTGGTAACTAGAGATCCCTCAGACCCTTTTAGTCAGTGTGGAAAATCTCTAGCAGTAGT
AGTTCATGTCATCTTATTATTCAGTATTTATAACTTGCAAAGAAATGAATATCAGAGAGTGAGAGGCCCG
GGTTAATTAAGGAAAGGGCTAGATCATTCTTGAAGACGAAAGGGCCTCGTGATACGCCTATTTTTATAGG
TTAATGTCATGATAATAATGGTTTCTTAGACGTCAGGTGGCACTTTTCGGGGAAATGTGCGCGGAACCCC
TATTTGTTTATTTTTCTAAATACATTCAAATATGTATCCGCTCATGAGACAATAACCCTGATAAATGCTT
CAATAATATTGAAAAAGGAAGAGTATGAGTATTCAACATTTCCGTGTCGCCCTTATTCCCTTTTTTGCGG
CATTTTGCCTTCCTGTTTTTGCTCACCCAGAAACGCTGGTGAAAGTAAAAGATGCTGAAGATCAGTTGGG
TGCACGAGTGGGTTACATCGAACTGGATCTCAACAGCGGTAAGATCCTTGAGAGTTTTCGCCCCGAAGAA
CGTTTTCCAATGATGAGCACTTTTAAAGTTCTGCTATGTGGCGCGGTATTATCCCGTGTTGACGCCGGGC
AAGAGCAACTCGGTCGCCGCATACACTATTCTCAGAATGACTTGGTTGAGTACTCACCAGTCACAGAAAA
GCATCTTACGGATGGCATGACAGTAAGAGAATTATGCAGTGCTGCCATAACCATGAGTGATAACACTGCG
GCCAACTTACTTCTGACAACGATCGGAGGACCGAAGGAGCTAACCGCTTTTTTGCACAACATGGGGGATC
ATGTAACTCGCCTTGATCGTTGGGAACCGGAGCTGAATGAAGCCATACCAAACGACGAGCGTGACACCAC
GATGCCTGTAGCAATGGCAACAACGTTGCGCAAACTATTAACTGGCGAACTACTTACTCTAGCTTCCCGG
CAACAATTAATAGACTGGATGGAGGCGGATAAAGTTGCAGGACCACTTCTGCGCTCGGCCCTTCCGGCTG
GCTGGTTTATTGCTGATAAATCTGGAGCCGGTGAGCGTGGGTCTCGCGGTATCATTGCAGCACTGGGGCC
AGATGGTAAGCCCTCCCGTATCGTAGTTATCTACACGACGGGGAGTCAGGCAACTATGGATGAACGAAAT
AGACAGATCGCTGAGATAGGTGCCTCACTGATTAAGCATTGGTAACTGTCAGACCAAGTTTACTCATATA
TACTTTAGATTGATTTAAAACTTCATTTTTAATTTAAAAGGATCTAGGTGAAGATCCTTTTTGATAATCT
CATGACCAAAATCCCTTAACGTGAGTTTTCGTTCCACTGAGCGTCAGACCCCGTAGAAAAGATCAAAGGA
TCTTCTTGAGATCCTTTTTTTCTGCGCGTAATCTGCTGCTTGCAAACAAAAAAACCACCGCTACCAGCGG
TGGTTTGTTTGCCGGATCAAGAGCTACCAACTCTTTTTCCGAAGGTAACTGGCTTCAGCAGAGCGCAGAT
ACCAAATACTGTTCTTCTAGTGTAGCCGTAGTTAGGCCACCACTTCAAGAACTCTGTAGCACCGCCTACA
TACCTCGCTCTGCTAATCCTGTTACCAGTGGCTGCTGCCAGTGGCGATAAGTCGTGTCTTACCGGGTTGG
ACTCAAGAC
